Addgene plasmid #74007: B31
Purpose: gRNA for B108
Depositing lab: Connie Cepko. Depositing organization: Harvard Medical School. Publication: A gene regulatory network controls the binary fate decision of rod and bipolar cells in the vertebrate retina. Wang S, Sengel C, Emerson MM, Cepko CL. Dev Cell. 2014 Sep 8;30(5):513-27. doi: 10.1016/j.devcel.2014.07.018. Epub 2014 Aug 21. PubMed 25155555.
Backbone
  Vector backbone: px330
  Backbone manufacturer: purchased from addgene
  Backbone size w/o insert (bp): 8489
  Total vector size (bp): 8509
  Vector type: CRISPR
Growth in bacteria
  Bacterial resistance: Ampicillin, 100 μg/mL
  Growth temperature: 37°C
  Growth strain: DH5alpha
  Copy number: High Copy
Gene/Insert
  Gene/Insert name: gRNA
  gRNA/shRNA sequence: GCCTTCCGTTTCTTCCCATC
  Species: M. musculus (mouse)
  Promoter: U6
  Tag / fusion protein: none
  Cloning method: Restriction Enzyme; 5′ cloning site none (destroyed during cloning); 3′ cloning site none (destroyed during cloning)
  Sequencing primers: 5′ gagggcctatttcccatgat
Terms and licenses: Academic/Nonprofit Terms; Industry Terms: Not Available to Industry
How to cite: B31 was a gift from Connie Cepko (Addgene plasmid # 74007 ; http://n2t.net/addgene:74007 ; RRID:Addgene_74007)
