[The description below was written by a language model from this plasmid's Addgene catalogue record and pLannotate feature annotations shown in this document.]
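Description:
B31 is a CRISPR/Cas9 plasmid built on the px330 backbone, an all-in-one mammalian expression vector that supplies both a single guide RNA and Streptococcus pyogenes Cas9 from one molecule. It is about 8.5 kb in total, the insert being only a 20-nucleotide guide spacer directed against a mouse sequence. The spacer sits between the human U6 RNA polymerase III promoter and the S. pyogenes gRNA scaffold, and the cloning sites used to insert it were destroyed in the process. The catalogue purpose is given only as "gRNA for B108". The record does not explain what B108 is, although the associated publication concerns the gene regulatory network governing the rod versus bipolar cell fate decision in the vertebrate retina. The precise genomic target is therefore not stated.

Downstream of the guide cassette, a hybrid promoter made up of the CMV enhancer, the chicken β-actin promoter and a hybrid intron drives the Cas9 coding sequence. The annotation splits Cas9 into contiguous N- and C-terminal portions that together form the full-length nuclease. It is followed by a C-terminal nucleoplasmin bipartite nuclear localization signal and terminated by a bovine growth hormone polyadenylation signal. A single AAV2 ITR is annotated after the poly(A) signal, so nothing in the record indicates a complete AAV packaging cassette. In bacteria the plasmid is maintained through a high-copy ColE1/pUC-type origin and selected with ampicillin via the β-lactamase gene. An f1 phage origin is also present. The plasmid would typically be introduced into mouse cells or tissue to direct Cas9 cleavage at the guide's target site.
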