Features (pLannotate 1.2.2; 18 found; start..end, strand, type, name):
      1..241     +  promoter       U6 promoter: RNA polymerase III promoter for human U6 snRNA
    271..346     +  misc_RNA       gRNA scaffold: guide RNA scaffold for the Streptococcus pyogenes CRISPR/Cas9 system
    353..396     +  misc_RNA       gRNA scaffold (fragment): guide RNA scaffold for the Streptococcus pyogenes CRISPR/Cas9 system
    443..728     +  enhancer       CMV enhancer: human cytomegalovirus immediate early enhancer; contains an 18-bp deletion relative to the standard CMV enhancer
    730..1007    +  promoter       chicken β-actin promoter: No description available
   1008..1235    +  intron         hybrid intron: hybrid between chicken β-actin (CBA) and minute virus of mice (MMV) introns (Gray et al., 2011)
   1373..2974    +  CDS            Cas9(N): N-terminal portion of Streptococcus pyogenes Cas9 (Zetsche et al., 2015)
   2975..5473    +  CDS            Cas9(C): C-terminal portion of Streptococcus pyogenes Cas9 (Zetsche et al., 2015)
   5474..5521    +  CDS            nucleoplasmin NLS: bipartite nuclear localization signal from nucleoplasmin
   5555..5666    +  polyA_signal   bGH poly(A) signal: bovine growth hormone polyadenylation signal
   5771..5911    +  repeat_region  AAV2 ITR: inverted terminal repeat of adeno-associated virus serotype 2 inverted
   5916..5967    -  misc_feature   bom (fragment): basis of mobility region from pBR322
   5986..6441    +  rep_origin     f1 ori (sequence partly withheld): f1 bacteriophage origin of replication; arrow indicates direction of (+) strand synthesis
   6442..6491    -  misc_feature   bom (fragment): basis of mobility region from pBR322
   6593..6628    -  CDS            rop (fragment): Rop protein, which maintains plasmids at low copy number; rop
   6723..6827    +  promoter       AmpR promoter: bla
   6828..7688    +  CDS            AmpR: β-lactamase; bla; confers resistance to ampicillin, carbenicillin, and related antibiotics
   7859..8447    +  rep_origin     ori: high-copy-number ColE1/pMB1/pBR322/pUC origin of replication
>Addgene plasmid #74007 | B31 | addgene full sequence | sequence record 178825 | Addgene NGS Result
GAGGGCCTATTTCCCATGATTCCTTCATATTTGCATATACGATACAAGGCTGTTAGAGAGATAATTGGAA
TTAATTTGACTGTAAACACAAAGATATTAGTACAAAATACGTGACGTAGAAAGTAATAATTTCTTGGGTA
GTTTGCAGTTTTAAAATTATGTTTTAAAATGGACTATCATATGCTTACCGTAACTTGAAAGTATTTCGAT
TTCTTGGCTTTATATATCTTGTGGAAAGGACGAAACACCGGCCTTCCGTTTCTTCCCATCGTTTTAGAGC
TAGAAATAGCAAGTTAAAATAAGGCTAGTCCGTTATCAACTTGAAAAAGTGGCACCGAGTCGGTGCTTTT
TTGTTTTAGAGCTAGAAATAGCAAGTTAAAATAAGGCTAGTCCGTTTTTAGCGCGTGCGCCAATTCTGCA
GACAAATGGCTCTAGAGGTACCCGTTACATAACTTACGGTAAATGGCCCGCCTGGCTGACCGCCCAACGA
CCCCCGCCCATTGACGTCAATAGTAACGCCAATAGGGACTTTCCATTGACGTCAATGGGTGGAGTATTTA
CGGTAAACTGCCCACTTGGCAGTACATCAAGTGTATCATATGCCAAGTACGCCCCCTATTGACGTCAATG
ACGGTAAATGGCCCGCCTGGCATTGTGCCCAGTACATGACCTTATGGGACTTTCCTACTTGGCAGTACAT
CTACGTATTAGTCATCGCTATTACCATGGTCGAGGTGAGCCCCACGTTCTGCTTCACTCTCCCCATCTCC
CCCCCCTCCCCACCCCCAATTTTGTATTTATTTATTTTTTAATTATTTTGTGCAGCGATGGGGGCGGGGG
GGGGGGGGGGGCGCGCGCCAGGCGGGGCGGGGCGGGGCGAGGGGCGGGGCGGGGCGAGGCGGAGAGGTGC
GGCGGCAGCCAATCAGAGCGGCGCGCTCCGAAAGTTTCCTTTTATGGCGAGGCGGCGGCGGCGGCGGCCC
TATAAAAAGCGAAGCGCGCGGCGGGCGGGAGTCGCTGCGCGCTGCCTTCGCCCCGTGCCCCGCTCCGCCG
CCGCCTCGCGCCGCCCGCCCCGGCTCTGACTGACCGCGTTACTCCCACAGGTGAGCGGGCGGGACGGCCC
TTCTCCTCCGGGCTGTAATTAGCTGAGCAAGAGGTAAGGGTTTAAGGGATGGTTGGTTGGTGGGGTATTA
ATGTTTAATTACCTGGAGCACCTGCCTGAAATCACTTTTTTTCAGGTTGGACCGGTGCCACCATGGACTA
TAAGGACCACGACGGAGACTACAAGGATCATGATATTGATTACAAAGACGATGACGATAAGATGGCCCCA
AAGAAGAAGCGGAAGGTCGGTATCCACGGAGTCCCAGCAGCCGACAAGAAGTACAGCATCGGCCTGGACA
TCGGCACCAACTCTGTGGGCTGGGCCGTGATCACCGACGAGTACAAGGTGCCCAGCAAGAAATTCAAGGT
GCTGGGCAACACCGACCGGCACAGCATCAAGAAGAACCTGATCGGAGCCCTGCTGTTCGACAGCGGCGAA
ACAGCCGAGGCCACCCGGCTGAAGAGAACCGCCAGAAGAAGATACACCAGACGGAAGAACCGGATCTGCT
ATCTGCAAGAGATCTTCAGCAACGAGATGGCCAAGGTGGACGACAGCTTCTTCCACAGACTGGAAGAGTC
CTTCCTGGTGGAAGAGGATAAGAAGCACGAGCGGCACCCCATCTTCGGCAACATCGTGGACGAGGTGGCC
TACCACGAGAAGTACCCCACCATCTACCACCTGAGAAAGAAACTGGTGGACAGCACCGACAAGGCCGACC
TGCGGCTGATCTATCTGGCCCTGGCCCACATGATCAAGTTCCGGGGCCACTTCCTGATCGAGGGCGACCT
GAACCCCGACAACAGCGACGTGGACAAGCTGTTCATCCAGCTGGTGCAGACCTACAACCAGCTGTTCGAG
GAAAACCCCATCAACGCCAGCGGCGTGGACGCCAAGGCCATCCTGTCTGCCAGACTGAGCAAGAGCAGAC
GGCTGGAAAATCTGATCGCCCAGCTGCCCGGCGAGAAGAAGAATGGCCTGTTCGGAAACCTGATTGCCCT
GAGCCTGGGCCTGACCCCCAACTTCAAGAGCAACTTCGACCTGGCCGAGGATGCCAAACTGCAGCTGAGC
AAGGACACCTACGACGACGACCTGGACAACCTGCTGGCCCAGATCGGCGACCAGTACGCCGACCTGTTTC
TGGCCGCCAAGAACCTGTCCGACGCCATCCTGCTGAGCGACATCCTGAGAGTGAACACCGAGATCACCAA
GGCCCCCCTGAGCGCCTCTATGATCAAGAGATACGACGAGCACCACCAGGACCTGACCCTGCTGAAAGCT
CTCGTGCGGCAGCAGCTGCCTGAGAAGTACAAAGAGATTTTCTTCGACCAGAGCAAGAACGGCTACGCCG
GCTACATTGACGGCGGAGCCAGCCAGGAAGAGTTCTACAAGTTCATCAAGCCCATCCTGGAAAAGATGGA
CGGCACCGAGGAACTGCTCGTGAAGCTGAACAGAGAGGACCTGCTGCGGAAGCAGCGGACCTTCGACAAC
GGCAGCATCCCCCACCAGATCCACCTGGGAGAGCTGCACGCCATTCTGCGGCGGCAGGAAGATTTTTACC
CATTCCTGAAGGACAACCGGGAAAAGATCGAGAAGATCCTGACCTTCCGCATCCCCTACTACGTGGGCCC
TCTGGCCAGGGGAAACAGCAGATTCGCCTGGATGACCAGAAAGAGCGAGGAAACCATCACCCCCTGGAAC
TTCGAGGAAGTGGTGGACAAGGGCGCTTCCGCCCAGAGCTTCATCGAGCGGATGACCAACTTCGATAAGA
ACCTGCCCAACGAGAAGGTGCTGCCCAAGCACAGCCTGCTGTACGAGTACTTCACCGTGTATAACGAGCT
GACCAAAGTGAAATACGTGACCGAGGGAATGAGAAAGCCCGCCTTCCTGAGCGGCGAGCAGAAAAAGGCC
ATCGTGGACCTGCTGTTCAAGACCAACCGGAAAGTGACCGTGAAGCAGCTGAAAGAGGACTACTTCAAGA
AAATCGAGTGCTTCGACTCCGTGGAAATCTCCGGCGTGGAAGATCGGTTCAACGCCTCCCTGGGCACATA
CCACGATCTGCTGAAAATTATCAAGGACAAGGACTTCCTGGACAATGAGGAAAACGAGGACATTCTGGAA
GATATCGTGCTGACCCTGACACTGTTTGAGGACAGAGAGATGATCGAGGAACGGCTGAAAACCTATGCCC
ACCTGTTCGACGACAAAGTGATGAAGCAGCTGAAGCGGCGGAGATACACCGGCTGGGGCAGGCTGAGCCG
GAAGCTGATCAACGGCATCCGGGACAAGCAGTCCGGCAAGACAATCCTGGATTTCCTGAAGTCCGACGGC
TTCGCCAACAGAAACTTCATGCAGCTGATCCACGACGACAGCCTGACCTTTAAAGAGGACATCCAGAAAG
CCCAGGTGTCCGGCCAGGGCGATAGCCTGCACGAGCACATTGCCAATCTGGCCGGCAGCCCCGCCATTAA
GAAGGGCATCCTGCAGACAGTGAAGGTGGTGGACGAGCTCGTGAAAGTGATGGGCCGGCACAAGCCCGAG
AACATCGTGATCGAAATGGCCAGAGAGAACCAGACCACCCAGAAGGGACAGAAGAACAGCCGCGAGAGAA
TGAAGCGGATCGAAGAGGGCATCAAAGAGCTGGGCAGCCAGATCCTGAAAGAACACCCCGTGGAAAACAC
CCAGCTGCAGAACGAGAAGCTGTACCTGTACTACCTGCAGAATGGGCGGGATATGTACGTGGACCAGGAA
CTGGACATCAACCGGCTGTCCGACTACGATGTGGACCATATCGTGCCTCAGAGCTTTCTGAAGGACGACT
CCATCGACAACAAGGTGCTGACCAGAAGCGACAAGAACCGGGGCAAGAGCGACAACGTGCCCTCCGAAGA
GGTCGTGAAGAAGATGAAGAACTACTGGCGGCAGCTGCTGAACGCCAAGCTGATTACCCAGAGAAAGTTC
GACAATCTGACCAAGGCCGAGAGAGGCGGCCTGAGCGAACTGGATAAGGCCGGCTTCATCAAGAGACAGC
TGGTGGAAACCCGGCAGATCACAAAGCACGTGGCACAGATCCTGGACTCCCGGATGAACACTAAGTACGA
CGAGAATGACAAGCTGATCCGGGAAGTGAAAGTGATCACCCTGAAGTCCAAGCTGGTGTCCGATTTCCGG
AAGGATTTCCAGTTTTACAAAGTGCGCGAGATCAACAACTACCACCACGCCCACGACGCCTACCTGAACG
CCGTCGTGGGAACCGCCCTGATCAAAAAGTACCCTAAGCTGGAAAGCGAGTTCGTGTACGGCGACTACAA
GGTGTACGACGTGCGGAAGATGATCGCCAAGAGCGAGCAGGAAATCGGCAAGGCTACCGCCAAGTACTTC
TTCTACAGCAACATCATGAACTTTTTCAAGACCGAGATTACCCTGGCCAACGGCGAGATCCGGAAGCGGC
CTCTGATCGAGACAAACGGCGAAACCGGGGAGATCGTGTGGGATAAGGGCCGGGATTTTGCCACCGTGCG
GAAAGTGCTGAGCATGCCCCAAGTGAATATCGTGAAAAAGACCGAGGTGCAGACAGGCGGCTTCAGCAAA
GAGTCTATCCTGCCCAAGAGGAACAGCGATAAGCTGATCGCCAGAAAGAAGGACTGGGACCCTAAGAAGT
ACGGCGGCTTCGACAGCCCCACCGTGGCCTATTCTGTGCTGGTGGTGGCCAAAGTGGAAAAGGGCAAGTC
CAAGAAACTGAAGAGTGTGAAAGAGCTGCTGGGGATCACCATCATGGAAAGAAGCAGCTTCGAGAAGAAT
CCCATCGACTTTCTGGAAGCCAAGGGCTACAAAGAAGTGAAAAAGGACCTGATCATCAAGCTGCCTAAGT
ACTCCCTGTTCGAGCTGGAAAACGGCCGGAAGAGAATGCTGGCCTCTGCCGGCGAACTGCAGAAGGGAAA
CGAACTGGCCCTGCCCTCCAAATATGTGAACTTCCTGTACCTGGCCAGCCACTATGAGAAGCTGAAGGGC
TCCCCCGAGGATAATGAGCAGAAACAGCTGTTTGTGGAACAGCACAAGCACTACCTGGACGAGATCATCG
AGCAGATCAGCGAGTTCTCCAAGAGAGTGATCCTGGCCGACGCTAATCTGGACAAAGTGCTGTCCGCCTA
CAACAAGCACCGGGATAAGCCCATCAGAGAGCAGGCCGAGAATATCATCCACCTGTTTACCCTGACCAAT
CTGGGAGCCCCTGCCGCCTTCAAGTACTTTGACACCACCATCGACCGGAAGAGGTACACCAGCACCAAAG
AGGTGCTGGACGCCACCCTGATCCACCAGAGCATCACCGGCCTGTACGAGACACGGATCGACCTGTCTCA
GCTGGGAGGCGACAAAAGGCCGGCGGCCACGAAAAAGGCCGGCCAGGCAAAAAAGAAAAAGTAAGAATTC
CTAGAGCTCGCTGATCAGCCTCGACTGTGCCTTCTAGTTGCCAGCCATCTGTTGTTTGCCCCTCCCCCGT
GCCTTCCTTGACCCTGGAAGGTGCCACTCCCACTGTCCTTTCCTAATAAAATGAGGAAATTGCATCGCAT
TGTCTGAGTAGGTGTCATTCTATTCTGGGGGGTGGGGTGGGGCAGGACAGCAAGGGGGAGGATTGGGAAG
AGAATAGCAGGCATGCTGGGGAGCGGCCGCAGGAACCCCTAGTGATGGAGTTGGCCACTCCCTCTCTGCG
CGCTCGCTCGCTCACTGAGGCCGGGCGACCAAAGGTCGCCCGACGCCCGGGCTTTGCCCGGGCGGCCTCA
GTGAGCGAGCGAGCGCGCAGCTGCCTGCAGGGGCGCCTGATGCGGTATTTTCTCCTTACGCATCTGTGCG
GTATTTCACACCGCATA
[95 nt withheld, positions 5968-6062]
T
[46 nt withheld, positions 6064-6109]
C
[141 nt withheld, positions 6111-6251]
CCTTTGACGTTGGAGTCCACGTTCTTT
[37 nt withheld, positions 6279-6315]
ACTCTATCTCGGGCTATTCTTTTGATTTATAAGGGATTTTGCCGATTTCGGTCTATTGGTTAAAAAATGA
GCTGATTTAACAAAAATTTAACGCGAATTTTAACAAAATATTAACGTTTACAATTTTATGGTGCACTCTC
AGTACAATCTGCTCTGATGCCGCATAGTTAAGCCAGCCCCGACACCCGCCAACACCCGCTGACGCGCCCT
GACGGGCTTGTCTGCTCCCGGCATCCGCTTACAGACAAGCTGTGACCGTCTCCGGGAGCTGCATGTGTCA
GAGGTTTTCACCGTCATCACCGAAACGCGCGAGACGAAAGGGCCTCGTGATACGCCTATTTTTATAGGTT
AATGTCATGATAATAATGGTTTCTTAGACGTCAGGTGGCACTTTTCGGGGAAATGTGCGCGGAACCCCTA
TTTGTTTATTTTTCTAAATACATTCAAATATGTATCCGCTCATGAGACAATAACCCTGATAAATGCTTCA
ATAATATTGAAAAAGGAAGAGTATGAGTATTCAACATTTCCGTGTCGCCCTTATTCCCTTTTTTGCGGCA
TTTTGCCTTCCTGTTTTTGCTCACCCAGAAACGCTGGTGAAAGTAAAAGATGCTGAAGATCAGTTGGGTG
CACGAGTGGGTTACATCGAACTGGATCTCAACAGCGGTAAGATCCTTGAGAGTTTTCGCCCCGAAGAACG
TTTTCCAATGATGAGCACTTTTAAAGTTCTGCTATGTGGCGCGGTATTATCCCGTATTGACGCCGGGCAA
GAGCAACTCGGTCGCCGCATACACTATTCTCAGAATGACTTGGTTGAGTACTCACCAGTCACAGAAAAGC
ATCTTACGGATGGCATGACAGTAAGAGAATTATGCAGTGCTGCCATAACCATGAGTGATAACACTGCGGC
CAACTTACTTCTGACAACGATCGGAGGACCGAAGGAGCTAACCGCTTTTTTGCACAACATGGGGGATCAT
GTAACTCGCCTTGATCGTTGGGAACCGGAGCTGAATGAAGCCATACCAAACGACGAGCGTGACACCACGA
TGCCTGTAGCAATGGCAACAACGTTGCGCAAACTATTAACTGGCGAACTACTTACTCTAGCTTCCCGGCA
ACAATTAATAGACTGGATGGAGGCGGATAAAGTTGCAGGACCACTTCTGCGCTCGGCCCTTCCGGCTGGC
TGGTTTATTGCTGATAAATCTGGAGCCGGTGAGCGTGGAAGCCGCGGTATCATTGCAGCACTGGGGCCAG
ATGGTAAGCCCTCCCGTATCGTAGTTATCTACACGACGGGGAGTCAGGCAACTATGGATGAACGAAATAG
ACAGATCGCTGAGATAGGTGCCTCACTGATTAAGCATTGGTAACTGTCAGACCAAGTTTACTCATATATA
CTTTAGATTGATTTAAAACTTCATTTTTAATTTAAAAGGATCTAGGTGAAGATCCTTTTTGATAATCTCA
TGACCAAAATCCCTTAACGTGAGTTTTCGTTCCACTGAGCGTCAGACCCCGTAGAAAAGATCAAAGGATC
TTCTTGAGATCCTTTTTTTCTGCGCGTAATCTGCTGCTTGCAAACAAAAAAACCACCGCTACCAGCGGTG
GTTTGTTTGCCGGATCAAGAGCTACCAACTCTTTTTCCGAAGGTAACTGGCTTCAGCAGAGCGCAGATAC
CAAATACTGTTCTTCTAGTGTAGCCGTAGTTAGGCCACCACTTCAAGAACTCTGTAGCACCGCCTACATA
CCTCGCTCTGCTAATCCTGTTACCAGTGGCTGCTGCCAGTGGCGATAAGTCGTGTCTTACCGGGTTGGAC
TCAAGACGATAGTTACCGGATAAGGCGCAGCGGTCGGGCTGAACGGGGGGTTCGTGCACACAGCCCAGCT
TGGAGCGAACGACCTACACCGAACTGAGATACCTACAGCGTGAGCTATGAGAAAGCGCCACGCTTCCCGA
AGGGAGAAAGGCGGACAGGTATCCGGTAAGCGGCAGGGTCGGAACAGGAGAGCGCACGAGGGAGCTTCCA
GGGGGAAACGCCTGGTATCTTTATAGTCCTGTCGGGTTTCGCCACCTCTGACTTGAGCGTCGATTTTTGT
GATGCTCGTCAGGGGGGCGGAGCCTATGGAAAAACGCCAGCAACGCGGCCTTTTTACGGTTCCTGGCCTT
TTGCTGGCCTTTTGCTCACATGT
